Addgene plasmid #169204: hp-50%GC-Left-half-120bp
Purpose: Force-activating hairpin for 3'-to-5' helicase
Depositing lab: Tom Perkins. Depositing organization: University of Colorado, Boulder. Publication: Force-Activated DNA Substrates for In Situ Generation of ssDNA and Designed ssDNA/dsDNA Structures in an Optical-Trapping Assay. Taylor AMK, Okoniewski SR, Uyetake L, Perkins TT. Methods Mol Biol. 2022;2478:273-312. doi: 10.1007/978-1-0716-2229-2_10. PubMed 36063324.
Backbone
  Vector backbone: pCR-XL-TOPO
  Backbone size w/o insert (bp): 3519
  Vector type: Unspecified
Growth in bacteria
  Bacterial resistance: Kanamycin, 50 μg/mL
  Growth temperature: 37°C
  Growth strain: DH5alpha
  Copy number: High Copy
Gene/Insert
  Gene/Insert name: 50%GC-Left-half-120bp-hairpin
  Species: Synthetic
  Insert size (bp): 1443
  Cloning method: TOPO Cloning
  Sequencing primers: 5′ GGT AAC GCC AGG GTT TTC CCA GTC AC; 3′ GGA TAA CAA TTT CAC ACA GGA AAC AGC TAT GAC
Terms and licenses: Academic/Nonprofit Terms; Industry Terms: Not Available to Industry
Depositor comments: Since the 120nt hairpin cannot be cloned in it's entirety the two halves (Left & Right) are provided here.
How to cite: hp-50%GC-Left-half-120bp was a gift from Tom Perkins (Addgene plasmid # 169204 ; http://n2t.net/addgene:169204 ; RRID:Addgene_169204)
