[The description below was written by a language model from this plasmid's Addgene catalogue record and pLannotate feature annotations shown in this document.]
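Description:
hp-50%GC-Left-half-120bp is a bacterial cloning plasmid built on the pCR-XL-TOPO backbone. It carries a 1,443 bp synthetic insert that supplies the left half of a 120-nucleotide, 50% GC DNA hairpin. The depositor notes that the complete hairpin cannot be cloned in one piece, presumably because so long an inverted repeat is unstable in E. coli. It was therefore split into left and right halves held on separate plasmids, and this construct is one of the pair. The sequenced record is 4,975 nt, consistent with the stated backbone and insert sizes.

The plasmid is maintained at high copy in E. coli through a ColE1/pUC-type origin and is selected with kanamycin via the Tn5 NeoR/KanR gene. A BleoR (Zeocin resistance) gene is also annotated. The remaining backbone elements are typical of this TOPO vector: a lac promoter, operator and CAP site upstream of a lacZα–ccdB fusion, which is detected here only as fragments, and a T7 promoter next to the cloning site. Insertion into the TOPO site disrupts the lethal ccdB fusion, which provides positive selection for recombinants.

Within the insert region the annotation finds M13 phage sequence (a gene IV fragment and the M13 origin) and a short lacI fragment. This suggests that much of the insert is M13-vector-derived DNA, probably serving as duplex handle sequence, but the record does not say so, and the hairpin-half segment itself is not annotated. No expression payload is evident. The stated purpose is a force-activated hairpin substrate for studying 3'-to-5' helicases in single-molecule optical-trapping assays, where applied force generates ssDNA or designed ssDNA/dsDNA structures in situ.
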