Features (pLannotate 1.2.2; 16 found; start..end, strand, type, name):
     54..72      +  promoter       T7 promoter: promoter for bacteriophage T7 RNA polymerase
    173..984     +  CDS            M13 gene IV (fragment) (sequence partly withheld): pIV; IV; phage assembly
    972..1352    +  rep_origin     M13 ori (sequence partly withheld): M13 bacteriophage origin of replication; arrow indicates direction of (+) strand synthesis
   1353..1422    +  CDS            lacI (fragment): lac repressor; lacI; The lac repressor binds to the lac operator to inhibit transcription in E. coli. This inhibition can be relieved by adding lactose or isopropyl-β-D-thiogalactopyranoside (IPTG).
   1739..1755    -  protein_bind   lac operator: The lac repressor binds to the lac operator to inhibit transcription in E. coli. This inhibition can be relieved by adding lactose or isopropyl-β-D-thiogalactopyranoside (IPTG). lac repressor encoded by lacI
   1763..1793    -  promoter       lac promoter: promoter for the E. coli lac operon
   1808..1829    -  protein_bind   CAP binding site: CAP binding activates transcription in the presence of cAMP. E. coli catabolite activator protein
   1842..1934    -  CDS            lacI (fragment): lac repressor; lacI; The lac repressor binds to the lac operator to inhibit transcription in E. coli. This inhibition can be relieved by adding lactose or isopropyl-β-D-thiogalactopyranoside (IPTG).
   2117..2705    -  rep_origin     ori: high-copy-number ColE1/pMB1/pBR322/pUC origin of replication
   2843..3217    -  CDS            BleoR: antibiotic-binding protein; Sh ble from Streptoalloteichus hindustanus; confers resistance to bleomycin, phleomycin, and Zeocin™
   3237..3325    -  promoter       AmpR promoter (fragment): bla
   3352..3402    +  misc_feature   bom (fragment): basis of mobility region from pBR322
   3423..4217    -  CDS            NeoR/KanR: aminoglycoside phosphotransferase from Tn5; aph(3')-II (or nptII); confers resistance to neomycin, kanamycin, and G418 (Geneticin®)
   4249..4518    -  CDS            tnpA (fragment): TN5P_ECOLX - Also known as tnp. Experimental evidence at protein level: Swiss-Prot protein existence level 1. Mediates transposition of transposon Tn5 by a 'cut and paste' mechanism. First, the monomeric transposase binds the 19 bp inverted DNA repeats flanking the transposon. Then, dimerization of the DNA- bound transposase creates a synaptic DNA complex. After nicking of the first DNA strand, excision of the transposon proceeds through a series of intermediates. The transposase then mediates the insertion of the transposon at a new site by strand transfer. The activity of the wild- type tran
   4566..4869    -  CDS            ccdB (fragment): CcdB, a bacterial toxin that poisons DNA gyrase; ccdB; Plasmids containing the ccdB gene cannot be propagated in standard E. coli strains.
   4879..51      -  CDS            lacZα (fragment) (across the origin): LacZα fragment of β-galactosidase; lacZ fragment
>Addgene plasmid #169204 | hp-50%GC-Left-half-120bp | addgene full sequence | sequence record 332708 | Addgene NGS Result
TAACGCCAGGGTTTTCCCAGTCACGACGTTGTAAAACGACGGCCAGTGAATTGTAATACGACTCACTATA
GGGCGAATTGGGCCCTCTAGATGCATGCTCGAGCGGCCGCCAGTGTGATGGATATCTGCAGAATTCGCCC
TTTCAATAATCGGCTGTCTTTCCTTATCATTCCTTCTAAATCCTCAAATGTATTATCTATTGACGGCTCT
AATCTATTAGTTGTTAGTGCTCCTAAAGATATTTTAGATAACCTTCCTCAATTCCTTTCA
[35 nt withheld, positions 271-305]
GGGTTTGATATTT
[32 nt withheld, positions 319-350]
ATTTGCTGCTGGCTCTCAGCGTGGCACTGTTGCAGGC
[41 nt withheld, positions 388-428]
TGGTGGTTCGTTCGGTATTTTTAAT
[68 nt withheld, positions 454-521]
A
[35 nt withheld, positions 523-557]
C
[38 nt withheld, positions 559-596]
G
[38 nt withheld, positions 598-635]
GATTGAGCGTCAAAATGTAGGTATTTCCATGAGCGTTTTTCCT
[38 nt withheld, positions 679-716]
C
[68 nt withheld, positions 718-785]
T
[309 nt withheld, positions 787-1095]
C
[141 nt withheld, positions 1097-1237]
CCTTTGACGTTGGAGTCCACGTTCTTT
[37 nt withheld, positions 1265-1301]
ACCCTATCTCGGGCTATTCTTTTGATTTATAAGGGATTTTGCCGATTTCGGAACCACCATCAAACAGGAT
TTTCGCCTGCTGGGGCAAACCAGCGTGGACCGCTTGCTGCAACTCTCTCAGCGGGCACGGCCAGGCTCCC
GCCCTCAGCATTTACTCTGGTCACAGGTATGCAGCTACAGTCAAGCAGTGAAGCAAGATGTCACTCTTGA
TGAGAGTCGACCAGCTCATGCTCGTCTAGATCGACTGACGTACGAGTCAACGTCTGGATCCATTTTTATG
GATCGATGAAGGGCGAATTCTGCAGATATCCATCACACTGGCGGCCGTTACTAGTGGATCCGAGCTCGGT
ACCAAGCTTGATGCATAGCTTGAGTATTCTAACGCGTCACCTAAATAGCTTGGCGTAATCATGGTCATAG
CTGTTTCCTGTGTGAAATTGTTATCCGCTCACAATTCCACACAACATACGAGCCGGAAGCATAAAGTGTA
AAGCCTGGGGTGCCTAATGAGTGAGCTAACTCACATTAATTGCGTTGCGCTCACTGCCCGCTTTCCAGTC
GGGAAACCTGTCGTGCCAGCTGCATTAATGAATCGGCCAACGCGCGGGGAGAGGCGGTTTGCGTATTGGG
CGCTCTTCCGCTTCCTCGCTCACTGACTCGCTGCGCTCGGTCGTTCGGCTGCGGCGAGCGGTATCAGCTC
ACTCAAAGGCGGTAATACGGTTATCCACAGAATCAGGGGATAACGCAGGAAAGAACATGTGAGCAAAAGG
CCAGCAAAAGGCCAGGAACCGTAAAAAGGCCGCGTTGCTGGCGTTTTTCCATAGGCTCCGCCCCCCTGAC
GAGCATCACAAAAATCGACGCTCAAGTCAGAGGTGGCGAAACCCGACAGGACTATAAAGATACCAGGCGT
TTCCCCCTGGAAGCTCCCTCGTGCGCTCTCCTGTTCCGACCCTGCCGCTTACCGGATACCTGTCCGCCTT
TCTCCCTTCGGGAAGCGTGGCGCTTTCTCATAGCTCACGCTGTAGGTATCTCAGTTCGGTGTAGGTCGTT
CGCTCCAAGCTGGGCTGTGTGCACGAACCCCCCGTTCAGCCCGACCGCTGCGCCTTATCCGGTAACTATC
GTCTTGAGTCCAACCCGGTAAGACACGACTTATCGCCACTGGCAGCAGCCACTGGTAACAGGATTAGCAG
AGCGAGGTATGTAGGCGGTGCTACAGAGTTCTTGAAGTGGTGGCCTAACTACGGCTACACTAGAAGAACA
GTATTTGGTATCTGCGCTCTGCTGAAGCCAGTTACCTTCGGAAAAAGAGTTGGTAGCTCTTGATCCGGCA
AACAAACCACCGCTGGTAGCGGTGGTTTTTTTGTTTGCAAGCAGCAGATTACGCGCAGAAAAAAAGGATC
TCAAGAAGATCCTTTGATCTTTTCTACGGGGTCTGACGCTCAGTGGAACGAAAACTCACGTTAAGGGATT
TTGGTCATGAGATTATCAAAAAGGATCTTCACCTAGATCCTTTTAAATTAAAAATGAAGTTTTAGCACGT
GTCAGTCCTGCTCCTCGGCCACGAAGTGCACGCAGTTGCCGGCCGGGTCGCGCAGGGCGAACTCCCGCCC
CCACGGCTGCTCGCCGATCTCGGTCATGGCCGGCCCGGAGGCGTCCCGGAAGTTCGTGGACACGACCTCC
GACCACTCGGCGTACAGCTCGTCCAGGCCGCGCACCCACACCCAGGCCAGGGTGTTGTCCGGCACCACCT
GGTCCTGGACCGCGCTGATGAACAGGGTCACGTCGTCCCGGACCACACCGGCGAAGTCGTCCTCCACGAA
GTCCCGGGAGAACCCGAGCCGGTCGGTCCAGAACTCGACCGCTCCGGCGACGTCGCGCGCGGTGAGCACC
GGAACGGCACTGGTCAACTTGGCCATGGTGGCCCTCCTCACGTGCTATTATTGAAGCATTTATCAGGGTT
ATTGTCTCATGAGCGGATACATATTTGAATGTATTTAGAAAAATAAACAAATAGGGGTTCCGCGCACATT
TCCCCGAAAAGTGCCACCTGATGCGGTGTGAAATACCGCACAGATGCGTAAGGAGAAAATACCGCATCAG
GAAATTGTAAGCGTTAATAATTCAGAAGAACTCGTCAAGAAGGCGATAGAAGGCGATGCGCTGCGAATCG
GGAGCGGCGATACCGTAAAGCACGAGGAAGCGGTCAGCCCATTCGCCGCCAAGCTCTTCAGCAATATCAC
GGGTAGCCAACGCTATGTCCTGATAGCGGTCCGCCACACCCAGCCGGCCACAGTCGATGAATCCAGAAAA
GCGGCCATTTTCCACCATGATATTCGGCAAGCAGGCATCGCCATGGGTCACGACGAGATCCTCGCCGTCG
GGCATGCTCGCCTTGAGCCTGGCGAACAGTTCGGCTGGCGCGAGCCCCTGATGCTCTTCGTCCAGATCAT
CCTGATCGACAAGACCGGCTTCCATCCGAGTACGTGCTCGCTCGATGCGATGTTTCGCTTGGTGGTCGAA
TGGGCAGGTAGCCGGATCAAGCGTATGCAGCCGCCGCATTGCATCAGCCATGATGGATACTTTCTCGGCA
GGAGCAAGGTGAGATGACAGGAGATCCTGCCCCGGCACTTCGCCCAATAGCAGCCAGTCCCTTCCCGCTT
CAGTGACAACGTCGAGCACAGCTGCGCAAGGAACGCCCGTCGTGGCCAGCCACGATAGCCGCGCTGCCTC
GTCTTGCAGTTCATTCAGGGCACCGGACAGGTCGGTCTTGACAAAAAGAACCGGGCGCCCCTGCGCTGAC
AGCCGGAACACGGCGGCATCAGAGCAGCCGATTGTCTGTTGTGCCCAGTCATAGCCGAATAGCCTCTCCA
CCCAAGCGGCCGGAGAACCTGCGTGCAATCCATCTTGTTCAATCATGCGAAACGATCCTCATCCTGTCTC
TTGATCAGAGCTTGATCCCCTGCGCCATCAGATCCTTGGCGGCAAGAAAGCCATCCAGTTTACTTTGCAG
GGCTTCCCAACCTTACCAGAGGGCGCCCCAGCTGGCAATTCCGGTTCGCTTGCTGTCCATAAAACCGCCC
AGTCTAGCTATCGCCATGTAAGCCCACTGCAAGCTACCTGCTTTCTCTTTGCGCTTGCGTTTTCCCTTGT
CCAGATAGCCCAGTAGCTGACATTCATCCGGGGTCAGCACCGTTTCTGCGGACTGGCTTTCTACGTGAAA
AGGATCTAGGTGAAGATCCTTTTTGATAATCTCATGCCTGACATTTATATTCCCCAGAACATCAGGTTAA
TGGCGTTTTTGATGTCATTTTCGCGGTGGCTGAGATCAGCCACTTCTTCCCCGATAACGGAGACCGGCAC
ACTGGCCATATCGGTGGTCATCATGCGCCAGCTTTCATCCCCGATATGCACCACCGGGTAAAGTTCACGG
GAGACTTTATCTGACAGCAGACGTGCACTGGCCAGGGGGATCACCATCCGTCGCCCCGGCGTGTCAATAA
TATCACTCTGTACATCCACAAACAGACGATAACGGCTCTCTCTTTTATAGGTGTAAACCTTAAACTGCCG
TACGTATAGGCTGCGCAACTGTTGGGAAGGGCGATCGGTGCGGGCCTCTTCGCTATTACGCCAGCTGGCG
AAAGGGGGATGTGCTGCAAGGCGATTAAGTTGGG
